>Addgene plasmid #110946 | pmTurquoise2-Drp1 | addgene full sequence | sequence record 211347 | Addgene NGS Result
CGGCCTTTTTACGGTTCCTGGCCTTTTGCTGGCCTTTTGCTCACATGTTCTTTCCTGCGTTATCCCCTGA
TTCTGTGGATAACCGTATTACCGCCATGCATTAGTTATTAATAGTAATCAATTACGGGGTCATTAGTTCA
TAGCCCATATATGGAGTTCCGCGTTACATAACTTACGGTAAATGGCCCGCCTGGCTGACCGCCCAACGAC
CCCCGCCCATTGACGTCAATAATGACGTATGTTCCCATAGTAACGCCAATAGGGACTTTCCATTGACGTC
AATGGGTGGAGTATTTACGGTAAACTGCCCACTTGGCAGTACATCAAGTGTATCATATGCCAAGTACGCC
CCCTATTGACGTCAATGACGGTAAATGGCCCGCCTGGCATTATGCCCAGTACATGACCTTATGGGACTTT
CCTACTTGGCAGTACATCTACGTATTAGTCATCGCTATTACCATGGTGATGCGGTTTTGGCAGTACATCA
ATGGGCGTGGATAGCGGTTTGACTCACGGGGATTTCCAAGTCTCCACCCCATTGACGTCAATGGGAGTTT
GTTTTGGCACCAAAATCAACGGGACTTTCCAAAATGTCGTAACAACTCCGCCCCATTGACGCAAATGGGC
GGTAGGCGTGTACGGTGGGAGGTCTATATAAGCAGAGCTGGTTTAGTGAACCGTCAGATCCGCTAGCGCT
ACCGGTCGCCACCATGGTGAGCAAGGGCGAGGAGCTGTTCACCGGGGTGGTGCCCATCCTGGTCGAGCTG
GACGGCGACGTAAACGGCCACAAGTTCAGCGTGTCCGGCGAGGGCGAGGGCGATGCCACCTACGGCAAGC
TGACCCTGAAGTTCATCTGCACCACCGGCAAGCTGCCCGTGCCCTGGCCCACCCTCGTGACCACCCTGTC
CTGGGGCGTGCAGTGCTTCGCCCGCTACCCCGACCACATGAAGCAGCACGACTTCTTCAAGTCCGCCATG
CCCGAAGGCTACGTCCAGGAGCGCACCATCTTCTTCAAGGACGACGGCAACTACAAGACCCGCGCCGAGG
TGAAGTTCGAGGGCGACACCCTGGTGAACCGCATCGAGCTGAAGGGCATCGACTTCAAGGAGGACGGCAA
CATCCTGGGGCACAAGCTGGAGTACAACTACTTTAGCGACAACGTCTATATCACCGCCGACAAGCAGAAG
AACGGCATCAAGGCCAACTTCAAGATCCGCCACAACATCGAGGACGGCGGCGTGCAGCTCGCCGACCACT
ACCAGCAGAACACCCCCATCGGCGACGGCCCCGTGCTGCTGCCCGACAACCACTACCTGAGCACCCAGTC
CAAGCTGAGCAAAGACCCCAACGAGAAGCGCGATCACATGGTCCTGCTGGAGTTCGTGACCGCCGCCGGG
ATCACTCTCGGCATGGACGAGCTGTACAAGTCCGGACTCAGATCTCGAGTGATGGAGGCGCTAATTCCTG
TCATAAACAAGCTCCAGGACGTCTTCAACACGGTGGGCGCCGACATCATCCAGCTGCCTCAAATCGTCGT
AGTGGGAACGCAGAGCAGCGGAAAGAGCTCCGTGCTAGAAAGCCTGGTGGGGAGGGACCTGCTTCCCAGA
GGTACTGGAATTGTCACCCGGAGACCTCTCATTCTGCAACTGGTCCATGTTTCACAAGAAGATAAACGGA
AAACAACAGGAGAAGAAAATGGAGTGGAAGCAGAAGAATGGGGTAAATTTCTTCACACCAAAAATAAGCT
TTACACGGATTTTGATGAAATTCGACAAGAAATTGAAAATGAAACAGAAAGAATTTCAGGAAATAATAAG
GGAGTAAGCCCTGAACCAATTCATCTTAAGATTTTTTCACCCAACGTTGTCAATTTGACACTTGTGGATT
TGCCAGGAATGACCAAGGTGCCTGTAGGTGATCAACCTAAGGATATTGAGCTTCAAATCAGAGAGCTCAT
TCTTCGGTTCATCAGTAATCCTAATTCCATTATCCTCGCTGTCACTGCTGCTAATACAGATATGGCAACA
TCAGAGGCACTTAAAATTTCAAGAGAGGTAGATCCAGATGGTCGCAGAACCCTAGCTGTAATCACTAAAC
TTGATCTCATGGATGCGGGTACTGATGCCATGGATGTATTGATGGGAAGGGTTATTCCAGTCAAACTTGG
AATAATTGGAGTAGTTAACAGGAGCCAGCTAGATATTAACAACAAGAAGAGTGTAACTGATTCAATCCGT
GATGAGTATGCTTTTCTTCAAAAGAAATATCCATCTCTGGCCAATAGAAATGGAACAAAGTATCTTGCTA
GGACTCTAAACAGGTTACTGATGCATCACATCAGAGATTGTTTACCAGAGTTGAAAACGAGAATAAATGT
TCTAGCTGCTCAGTATCAGTCTCTTCTAAATAGCTACGGTGAACCCGTGGATGATAAAAGTGCTACTTTA
CTCCAACTTATTACCAAATTTGCCACAGAATATTGTAACACTATTGAAGGAACTGCAAAATATATTGAAA
CTTCGGAGCTATGCGGTGGTGCTAGAATTTGTTATATTTTCCATGAGACTTTTGGGCGAACCTTAGAATC
TGTTGATCCACTTGGTGGCCTTAACACTATTGACATTTTGACTGCCATTAGAAATGCTACTGGTCCTCGT
CCTGCTTTATTTGTGCCTGAGGTTTCATTTGAGTTACTGGTGAAGCGGCAAATCAAACGTCTAGAAGAGC
CCAGCCTCCGCTGTGTGGAACTGGTTCATGAGGAAATGCAAAGGATCATTCAGCACTGTAGCAATTACAG
TACACAGGAATTGTTACGATTTCCTAAACTTCATGATGCCATAGTTGAAGTGGTGACTTGTCTTCTTCGT
AAAAGGTTGCCTGTTACAAATGAAATGGTCCATAACTTAGTGGCAATTGAACTGGCTTATATCAACACAA
AACATCCAGACTTTGCTGATGCTTGTGGGCTAATGAACAATAATATAGAGGAACAAAGGAGAAACAGGCT
AGCCAGAGAATTACCTTCAGCTGTATCACGAGACAAGGTTGCATCTGGAGGTGGTGGGGTTGGAGATGGT
GTTCAAGAACCAACCACAGGCAACTGGAGAGGAATGCTGAAAACTTCAAAAGCTGAAGAGTTATTAGCAG
AAGAAAAATCAAAACCCATTCCAATTATGCCAGCCAGTCCACAAAAAGGTCATGCCGTGAACCTGCTAGA
TGTGCCAGTTCCTGTTGCACGAAAACTATCTGCTCGGGAACAGCGAGATTGTGAGGTTATTGAACGACTC
ATTAAATCATATTTTCTCATTGTCAGAAAGAATATTCAAGACAGTGTGCCAAAGGCAGTAATGCATTTTT
TGGTTAATCATGTGAAAGACACTCTTCAGAGTGAGCTAGTAGGCCAGCTGTATAAATCATCCTTATTGGA
TGATCTTCTGACAGAATCTGAGGACATGGCACAGCGCAGGAAAGAAGCAGCTGATATGCTAAAGGCATTA
CAAGGAGCCAGTCAAATTATTGCTGAAATCCGGGAGACTCATCTTTGGTGAGGATCCACCGGATCTAGAT
AACTGATCATAATCAGCCATACCACATTTGTAGAGGTTTTACTTGCTTTAAAAAACCTCCCACACCTCCC
CCTGAACCTGAAACATAAAATGAATGCAATTGTTGTTGTTAACTTGTTTATTGCAGCTTATAATGGTTAC
AAATAAAGCAATAGCATCACAAATTTCACAAATAAAGCATTTTTTTCACTGCATTCTAGTTGTGGTTTGT
CCAAACTCATCAATGTATCTTAAGGCGTAAATTGTAAGCGTTAATATTTTGTTAAAATTCGCGTTAAATT
TTTGTTAAATCAGCTCATTTTTTAACCAATAGGCCGAAATCGGCAAAATCCCTTATAAATCAAAAGAATA
GACCGAGATAGGGT
[37 nt withheld, positions 3935-3971]
AAAGAACGTGGACTCCAACGTCAAAGG
[49 nt withheld, positions 3999-4047]
T
[91 nt withheld, positions 4049-4139]
G
[124 nt withheld, positions 4141-4264]
CAGGTGGCACTTTTCGGGGAAATGTGCGCGGAACCCCTATTTGTTTATTTTTCTAAATACATTCAAATAT
GTATCCGCTCATGAGACAATAACCCTGATAAATGCTTCAATAATATTGAAAAAGGAAGAGTCCTGAGGCG
GAAAGAACCAGCTGTGGAATGTGTGTCAGTTAGGGTGTGGAAAGTCCCCAGGCTCCCCAGCAGGCAGAAG
TATGCAAAGCATGCATCTCAATTAGTCAGCAACCAGGTGTGGAAAGTCCCCAGGCTCCCCAGCAGGCAGA
AGTATGCAAAGCATGCATCTCAATTAGTCAGCAACCATAGTCCCGCCCCTAACTCCGCCCATCCCGCCCC
TAACTCCGCCCAGTTCCGCCCATTCTCCGCCCCATGGCTGACTAATTTTTTTTATTTATGCAGAGGCCGA
GGCCGCCTCGGCCTCTGAGCTATTCCAGAAGTAGTGAGGAGGCTTTTTTGGAGGCCTAGGCTTTTGCAAA
GATCGATCAAGAGACAGGATGAGGATCGTTTCGCATGATTGAACAAGATGGATTGCACGCAGGTTCTCCG
GCCGCTTGGGTGGAGAGGCTATTCGGCTATGACTGGGCACAACAGACAATCGGCTGCTCTGATGCCGCCG
TGTTCCGGCTGTCAGCGCAGGGGCGCCCGGTTCTTTTTGTCAAGACCGACCTGTCCGGTGCCCTGAATGA
ACTGCAAGACGAGGCAGCGCGGCTATCGTGGCTGGCCACGACGGGCGTTCCTTGCGCAGCTGTGCTCGAC
GTTGTCACTGAAGCGGGAAGGGACTGGCTGCTATTGGGCGAAGTGCCGGGGCAGGATCTCCTGTCATCTC
ACCTTGCTCCTGCCGAGAAAGTATCCATCATGGCTGATGCAATGCGGCGGCTGCATACGCTTGATCCGGC
TACCTGCCCATTCGACCACCAAGCGAAACATCGCATCGAGCGAGCACGTACTCGGATGGAAGCCGGTCTT
GTCGATCAGGATGATCTGGACGAAGAGCATCAGGGGCTCGCGCCAGCCGAACTGTTCGCCAGGCTCAAGG
CGAGCATGCCCGACGGCGAGGATCTCGTCGTGACCCATGGCGATGCCTGCTTGCCGAATATCATGGTGGA
AAATGGCCGCTTTTCTGGATTCATCGACTGTGGCCGGCTGGGTGTGGCGGACCGCTATCAGGACATAGCG
TTGGCTACCCGTGATATTGCTGAAGAGCTTGGCGGCGAATGGGCTGACCGCTTCCTCGTGCTTTACGGTA
TCGCCGCTCCCGATTCGCAGCGCATCGCCTTCTATCGCCTTCTTGACGAGTTCTTCTGAGCGGGACTCTG
GGGTTCGAAATGACCGACCAAGCGACGCCCAACCTGCCATCACGAGATTTCGATTCCACCGCCGCCTTCT
ATGAAAGGTTGGGCTTCGGAATCGTTTTCCGGGACGCCGGCTGGATGATCCTCCAGCGCGGGGATCTCAT
GCTGGAGTTCTTCGCCCACCCTAGGGGGAGGCTAACTGAAACACGGAAGGAGACAATACCGGAAGGAACC
CGCGCTATGACGGCAATAAAAAGACAGAATAAAACGCACGGTGTTGGGTCGTTTGTTCATAAACGCGGGG
TTCGGTCCCAGGGCTGGCACTCTGTCGATACCCCACCGAGACCCCATTGGGGCCAATACGCCCGCGTTTC
TTCCTTTTCCCCACCCCACCCCCCAAGTTCGGGTGAAGGCCCAGGGCTCGCAGCCAACGTCGGGGCGGCA
GGCCCTGCCATAGCCTCAGGTTACTCATATATACTTTAGATTGATTTAAAACTTCATTTTTAATTTAAAA
GGATCTAGGTGAAGATCCTTTTTGATAATCTCATGACCAAAATCCCTTAACGTGAGTTTTCGTTCCACTG
AGCGTCAGACCCCGTAGAAAAGATCAAAGGATCTTCTTGAGATCCTTTTTTTCTGCGCGTAATCTGCTGC
TTGCAAACAAAAAAACCACCGCTACCAGCGGTGGTTTGTTTGCCGGATCAAGAGCTACCAACTCTTTTTC
CGAAGGTAACTGGCTTCAGCAGAGCGCAGATACCAAATACTGTTCTTCTAGTGTAGCCGTAGTTAGGCCA
CCACTTCAAGAACTCTGTATCACCGCCTACATACCTCGCTCTGCTAATCCTGTTACCAGTGGCTGCTGCC
AGTGGCGATAAGTCGTGTCTTACCGGGTTGGACTCAAGACGATAGTTACCGGATAAGGCGCAGCGGTCGG
GCTGAACGGGGGGTTCGTGCACACAGCCCAGCTTGGAGCGAACGACCTACACCGAACTGAGATACCTACA
GCGTGAGCTATGAGAAAGCGCCACGCTTCCCGAAGGGAGAAAGGCGGACAGGTATCCGGTAAGCGGCAGG
GTCGGAACAGGAGAGCGCACGAGGGAGCTTCCAGGGGGAAACGCCTGGTATCTTTATAGTCCTGTCGGGT
TTCGCCACCTCTGACTTGAGCGTCGATTTTTGTGATGCTCGTCAGGGGGGCGGAGCCTATGGAAAAACGC
CAGCAACG
Features (pLannotate 1.2.2; 16 found; start..end, strand, type, name):
     35..94      +  rep_origin     RSF ori (fragment): Plasmids containing the RSF 1030 origin of replication can be propagated in E. coli cells that contain additional plasmids with compatible origins.
    162..465     +  enhancer       CMV enhancer: human cytomegalovirus immediate early enhancer
    466..669     +  promoter       CMV promoter: human cytomegalovirus (CMV) immediate early promoter
    714..1430    +  CDS            mTurquoise2: mTurquoise2 is a basic (constitutively fluorescent) cyan fluorescent protein published in 2012, derived from Aequorea victoria. It is reported to be a rapidly-maturing monomer with very low acid sensitivity.
   1431..1449    +  misc_feature   MCS (fragment): multiple cloning site
   1452..3548    +  CDS            DNM1L (fragment): DNM1L_HUMAN - Also known as DLP1, DRP1. Experimental evidence at protein level: Swiss-Prot protein existence level 1. [Isoform 4]: Inhibits peroxisomal division when overexpressed. From Homo sapiens (Human).
   3574..3658    +  CDS            large T antigen (fragment): large T antigen from SV40 (simian virus 40)
   3681..3802    +  polyA_signal   SV40 poly(A) signal: SV40 polyadenylation signal
   3836..4264    -  rep_origin     f1 ori (sequence partly withheld): f1 bacteriophage origin of replication; arrow indicates direction of (+) strand synthesis
   4291..4395    +  promoter       AmpR promoter: bla
   4397..4754    +  promoter       SV40 promoter: SV40 enhancer and early promoter
   4789..5583    +  CDS            NeoR/KanR: aminoglycoside phosphotransferase from Tn5; aph(3')-II (or nptII); confers resistance to neomycin, kanamycin, and G418 (Geneticin®)
   5604..5756    +  CDS            ble (fragment): BLE_KLEPN - Experimental evidence at protein level: Swiss-Prot protein existence level 1. Binding protein with a strong affinity to the bleomycin family of antibiotics. Binds to CL990; an antimitotic-antibiotic compound. From Klebsiella pneumoniae.
   5815..5862    +  polyA_signal   HSV TK poly(A) signal: herpes simplex virus thymidine kinase polyadenylation signal (Cole and Stacy, 1985)
   5953..5969    -  polyA_signal   bGH poly(A) signal (fragment): bovine growth hormone polyadenylation signal
   6191..6779    +  rep_origin     ori: high-copy-number ColE1/pMB1/pBR322/pUC origin of replication
