[The description below was written by a language model from this plasmid's Addgene catalogue record and pLannotate feature annotations shown in this document.]
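Description:
pmTurquoise2-Drp1 is a 6.8 kb mammalian expression plasmid that produces human dynamin-1-like protein (Drp1, gene DNM1L) fused to the cyan fluorescent protein mTurquoise2. It was built by Gibson assembly from an earlier mCherry-Drp1 plasmid, which supplied the backbone and Drp1 sequence, and a second plasmid that supplied the mTurquoise2 coding sequence, so the original fluorescent tag was effectively swapped for a cyan one. The layout is that of a classic C1-type fluorescent protein fusion vector. The human cytomegalovirus immediate-early enhancer and promoter drive the mTurquoise2 open reading frame. A short remnant of the multiple cloning site serves as a linker, followed by the Drp1 coding sequence, which places the fluorophore at the N-terminus of Drp1. An SV40 polyadenylation signal terminates the transcript.

In E. coli the plasmid replicates from a high-copy ColE1/pUC-type origin, and an f1 origin is also present. A single Tn5 aminoglycoside phosphotransferase gene (NeoR/KanR) provides both selections. A bacterial bla-type promoter drives it for kanamycin resistance in bacteria, and the SV40 enhancer/early promoter, with an HSV TK polyadenylation signal, drives it for G418 selection of transfected mammalian cells. The short annotated fragments (RSF ori, large T antigen, ble, bGH poly(A)) are probably partial sequence matches within standard backbone regions rather than functional parts.

The record states only that the plasmid expresses the fusion protein. Because Drp1 is a dynamin-family GTPase involved in mitochondrial and peroxisomal division, such a construct suits live-cell imaging of Drp1 localisation. mTurquoise2 is a bright, monomeric, rapidly maturing tag that can be combined with other fluorophore colours.
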