Addgene plasmid #110946: pmTurquoise2-Drp1
Purpose: Expresses dynamin-like protein 1 fused to mTurquoise2
Depositing lab: Pablo Rivera-Fuentes. Depositing organization: ETH Zurich (Swiss Federal Institute of Technology).
Backbone
  Vector backbone: mCh-Drp1 (Plasmid #49152)
  Backbone manufacturer: Gia Voeltz lab
  Backbone size w/o insert (bp): 3833
  Total vector size (bp): 6792
  Vector type: Mammalian Expression
  Selectable markers: Neomycin (select with G418)
Growth in bacteria
  Bacterial resistance: Kanamycin, 50 μg/mL
  Growth temperature: 37°C
  Growth strain: DH5alpha
  Copy number: High Copy
Gene/Insert
  Gene/Insert name: Dynamin-1-like protein (alt name: Drp1)
  Species: H. sapiens (human)
  Insert size (bp): 2959
  Entrez Gene: DNM1L (a.k.a. DLP1, DRP1, DVLP, DYMPLE, EMPF, EMPF1, HDYNIV, OPA5)
  Promoter: CMV
  Tag / fusion protein: mTurquoise2
  Cloning method: Gibson Cloning
  Sequencing primers: 5′ CMV
Resource information
  A portion of this plasmid was derived from a plasmid made by: This plasmid was assembled using fragments from plasmids #49152 (backbone) and #36204 (mTurquoise2 insert).
Terms and licenses: Academic/Nonprofit Terms; Industry Terms: Not Available to Industry
How to cite: pmTurquoise2-Drp1 was a gift from Pablo Rivera-Fuentes (Addgene plasmid # 110946 ; http://n2t.net/addgene:110946 ; RRID:Addgene_110946)
